Addgene plasmid #214075: LiRT
Purpose: Luminescent reporter system to measure EJC-independent NMD activity. Intron present in 5'UTR
Depositing lab: Sujatha Jagannathan. Depositing organization: University of Colorado Denver and Anschutz Medical Campus. Publication: A system of reporters for comparative investigation of EJC-independent and EJC-enhanced nonsense-mediated mRNA decay. Kolakada D, Campbell AE, Galvis LB, Li Z, Lore M, Jagannathan S. Nucleic Acids Res. 2024 Feb 20:gkae121. doi: 10.1093/nar/gkae121. PubMed 38375914.
Backbone
  Vector backbone: pRD_RIPE
  Vector type: Mammalian Expression
Growth in bacteria
  Bacterial resistance: Ampicillin, 100 μg/mL
  Growth temperature: 37°C
  Growth strain: DH5alpha
  Copy number: High Copy
Gene/Insert
  Gene/Insert name: Firefly luciferase
  Mutation: Linker sequence present between firefly luciferase and GFP
Terms and licenses: Academic/Nonprofit Terms; Industry Terms: Not Available to Industry
Depositor comments: Please visit https://doi.org/10.1101/2023.11.14.567061 for bioRxiv preprint.
How to cite: LiRT was a gift from Sujatha Jagannathan (Addgene plasmid # 214075 ; http://n2t.net/addgene:214075 ; RRID:Addgene_214075)
