[The description below was written by a language model from this plasmid's Addgene catalogue record and pLannotate feature annotations shown in this document.]
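Description:
LiRT is a mammalian expression plasmid built on the pRD_RIPE backbone that serves as a luminescent reporter for EJC-independent nonsense-mediated mRNA decay (NMD). It is propagated in E. coli as a high-copy plasmid through a ColE1/pUC-type origin and selected with ampicillin (AmpR, β-lactamase).

The feature table shows a divergent two-reporter arrangement. In one direction, a CMV enhancer/promoter drives a transcript whose 5′ region contains fragments of a chimeric β-globin/immunoglobulin intron flanking miR-155-derived sequences. This matches the catalogue note that the intron lies in the 5′UTR. An intron placed there would not deposit an exon junction complex downstream of the stop codon, which fits the stated EJC-independent design. This is followed by firefly luciferase (luc+), short epitope-tag matches (Myc, FLAG, V5, HA fragments), TagGFP2 and an SV40 poly(A) signal. The record notes a linker between firefly luciferase and GFP, but it does not say where translation terminates or whether the GFP region is translated or acts as an extended 3′UTR. In the opposite direction, a minimal CMV promoter fragment drives Renilla luciferase, followed by a β-globin fragment and a rabbit β-globin poly(A) signal. This probably provides an internal normalisation control for dual-luciferase readout, though the record does not state that.

The reporter cassette and a puromycin resistance gene (PuroR with a bGH poly(A) signal) lie between a loxP site and a lox2272 site. These sites are incompatible with each other, an arrangement consistent with Cre-mediated cassette exchange into a matching genomic landing site followed by puromycin selection. No promoter for PuroR is annotated. LiRT belongs to a reporter set for comparing EJC-independent and EJC-enhanced NMD.
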