Features (pLannotate 1.2.2; 34 found; start..end, strand, type, name):
      1..589     +  rep_origin     ori: high-copy-number ColE1/pMB1/pBR322/pUC origin of replication
    772..864     +  CDS            lacI (fragment): lac repressor; lacI; The lac repressor binds to the lac operator to inhibit transcription in E. coli. This inhibition can be relieved by adding lactose or isopropyl-β-D-thiogalactopyranoside (IPTG).
    877..898     +  protein_bind   CAP binding site: CAP binding activates transcription in the presence of cAMP. E. coli catabolite activator protein
    913..943     +  promoter       lac promoter: promoter for the E. coli lac operon
    951..967     +  protein_bind   lac operator: The lac repressor binds to the lac operator to inhibit transcription in E. coli. This inhibition can be relieved by adding lactose or isopropyl-β-D-thiogalactopyranoside (IPTG). lac repressor encoded by lacI
   1012..1030    +  promoter       T3 promoter: promoter for bacteriophage T3 RNA polymerase
   1049..1170    -  polyA_signal   SV40 poly(A) signal: SV40 polyadenylation signal
   1183..1216    +  protein_bind   loxP: Cre-mediated recombination occurs in the 8-bp core sequence (GCATACAT). Cre recombinase
   1448..1503    -  polyA_signal   β-globin poly(A) signal: rabbit β-globin polyadenylation signal (Gil and Proudfoot, 1987)
   1574..1639    -  CDS            HBB (fragment): HBB_PONPY - Experimental evidence at transcript level: Swiss-Prot protein existence level 2. Involved in oxygen transport from the lung to the various peripheral tissues. From Pongo pygmaeus (Bornean orangutan).
   1645..2577    -  CDS            Rluc: luciferase from the anthozoan coelenterate Renilla reniformis (sea pansy)
   2664..2698    -  promoter       minimal CMV promoter (fragment): human cytomegalovirus (CMV) immediate early promoter
   2775..3078    +  enhancer       CMV enhancer: human cytomegalovirus immediate early enhancer
   3079..3282    +  promoter       CMV promoter: human cytomegalovirus (CMV) immediate early promoter
   3311..3391    +  intron         chimeric intron (fragment): chimera between introns from human β-globin and immunoglobulin heavy chain genes
   3409..3435    +  ncRNA          5' miR-155: sequence upstream of the precursor of mouse miR-155 microRNA (Uva et al., 2013) miRNA
   3461..3502    +  ncRNA          3' miR-155: sequence downstream of the precursor of mouse miR-155 microRNA (Uva et al., 2013) miRNA
   3544..3594    +  intron         chimeric intron (fragment): chimera between introns from human β-globin and immunoglobulin heavy chain genes
   3619..3644    +  CDS            13xMyc (fragment): 13 tandem Myc epitope tags
   3647..5295    +  CDS            luciferase (fragment): firefly luciferase; luc+; enhanced luc+ version of the luciferase gene
   5395..5415    +  CDS            FLAG (fragment): FLAG® epitope tag, followed by an enterokinase cleavage site
   5470..5511    +  CDS            V5 tag: epitope tag from simian virus 5
   5511..6224    +  CDS            TagGFP2: monomeric green fluorescent protein, also known as mTagGFP mammalian codon-optimized
   6223..6251    +  CDS            3xHA (fragment): three tandem HA epitope tags
   6277..6361    +  CDS            large T antigen (fragment): large T antigen from SV40 (simian virus 40)
   6384..6505    +  polyA_signal   SV40 poly(A) signal: SV40 polyadenylation signal
   6601..6712    -  polyA_signal   bGH poly(A) signal: bovine growth hormone polyadenylation signal
   6739..6804    -  CDS            dmpM (fragment): DMPM_STRAD - Protein inferred from homology: Swiss-Prot protein existence level 3. From Streptomyces alboniger.
   6854..7453    -  CDS            PuroR: puromycin N-acetyltransferase; pac from Streptomyces alboniger; confers resistance to puromycin
   7458..7491    +  protein_bind   lox2272: Cre-mediated recombination occurs in the 8-bp core sequence (GGATACTT). lox2272 sites are compatible with each other, but incompatible with loxP or loxN sites (Lee and Saito, 1988). Cre recombinase
   7596..7612    +  polyA_signal   bGH poly(A) signal (fragment): bovine growth hormone polyadenylation signal
   7703..7751    -  polyA_signal   HSV TK poly(A) signal: herpes simplex virus thymidine kinase polyadenylation signal (Cole and Stacy, 1985)
   7824..7928    +  promoter       AmpR promoter: bla
   7929..8789    +  CDS            AmpR: β-lactamase; bla; confers resistance to ampicillin, carbenicillin, and related antibiotics
>Addgene plasmid #214075 | LiRT | addgene full sequence | sequence record 426771 | Addgene NGS Result
TTGAGATCCTTTTTTTCTGCGCGTAATCTGCTGCTTGCAAACAAAAAAACCACCGCTACCAGCGGTGGTT
TGTTTGCCGGATCAAGAGCTACCAACTCTTTTTCCGAAGGTAACTGGCTTCAGCAGAGCGCAGATACCAA
ATACTGTTCTTCTAGTGTAGCCGTAGTTAGGCCACCACTTCAAGAACTCTGTAGCACCGCCTACATACCT
CGCTCTGCTAATCCTGTTACCAGTGGCTGCTGCCAGTGGCGATAAGTCGTGTCTTACCGGGTTGGACTCA
AGACGATAGTTACCGGATAAGGCGCAGCGGTCGGGCTGAACGGGGGGTTCGTGCACACAGCCCAGCTTGG
AGCGAACGACCTACACCGAACTGAGATACCTACAGCGTGAGCTATGAGAAAGCGCCACGCTTCCCGAAGG
GAGAAAGGCGGACAGGTATCCGGTAAGCGGCAGGGTCGGAACAGGAGAGCGCACGAGGGAGCTTCCAGGG
GGAAACGCCTGGTATCTTTATAGTCCTGTCGGGTTTCGCCACCTCTGACTTGAGCGTCGATTTTTGTGAT
GCTCGTCAGGGGGGCGGAGCCTATGGAAAAACGCCAGCAACGCGGCCTTTTTACGGTTCCTGGCCTTTTG
CTGGCCTTTTGCTCACATGTTCTTTCCTGCGTTATCCCCTGATTCTGTGGATAACCGTATTACCGCCTTT
GAGTGAGCTGATACCGCTCGCCGCAGCCGAACGACCGAGCGCAGCGAGTCAGTGAGCGAGGAAGCGGAAG
AGCGCCCAATACGCAAACCGCCTCTCCCCGCGCGTTGGCCGATTCATTAATGCAGCTGGCACGACAGGTT
TCCCGACTGGAAAGCGGGCAGTGAGCGCAACGCAATTAATGTGAGTTAGCTCACTCATTAGGCACCCCAG
GCTTTACACTTTATGCTTCCGGCTCGTATGTTGTGTGGAATTGTGAGCGGATAACAATTTCACACAGGAA
ACAGCTATGACCATGATTACGCCAAGCGCGCAATTAACCCTCACTAAAGGGAACAAAAGCTGGGTACCTA
AGATACATTGATGAGTTTGGACAAACCACAACTAGAATGCAGTGAAAAAAATGCTTTATTTGTGAAATTT
GTGATGCTATTGCTTTATTTGTAACCATTATAAGCTGCAATAAACAAGTTGACGGTATCGTAATAACTTC
GTATAGCATACATTATACGAAGTTATATGGATCCATATGCTAGCTCGACGCTCAGGTCGAGGGATCTTCA
TAAGAGAAGAGGGACAGCTATGACTGGGAGTAAGGAATGGACAGCAGGGGGCTGTTTCATATACTGATGA
CCTCTTTATAGCCACCTTTGTTCATGGCAGCCAGCATATGGCATATGTTGCCAAACTCTAAACCAAATAC
TCATTCTGATGTTTTAAATGATTTGCCCTCCCATATGTCCTTCCGAGTGAGAGACACAAAAAATTCCAAC
ACACTATTGCAATGAAAATAAATTTCCTTTATTAGCCAGAAGTCAGATGCTCAAGGGGCTTCATGATGTC
CCCATAATTTTTGGCAGAGGGAAAAAGATCTCAGTGGTATTTGTGAGCCAGGGCATTGGCCACACCAGCC
ACCACCTTCTGATAGGCAGCCTGCACCTGAGTGTTTATTGTTCATTTTTGAGAACTCGCTCAACGAACGA
TTTGATATATTTTCCCATTTCATCAGGTGCATCTTCTTGCGAAAAATGAAGACCTTTTACTTTGACAAAT
TCAGTATTAGGAAACTTCTTGGCACCTTCAACAATAGCATTGGAAAAGAATCCTGGGTCCGATTCAATAA
ACATTTTTGGTAAATCATCACTTGCACGTAGATAAGCATTATAATTCCTAACAATTTGTACAACGTCAGG
TTTACCACCTTTTACTAACGGGATTTCACGAGGCCATGATAATGTTGGACGACGAACTTCACCTTTCTCT
TTGAATGGTTCAAGATATGCTGCAAATTCTTCTGGTTCTAACTTTCTCATGATTTTTGATGGCAACATGG
TTTCCACGAAGAAGTTATTCTCCAAAACCATTTTTTCTCCTTCTTCAGATTTGATCAACGCAATATCTTC
TTCAATATCAGGCCATTCATCCCATGATTCAATCACATCTACTACACTTTCAGCGTGAACTATTGCTTTG
ATCTTATCTTGATGCTCATAGCTATAATGAAATGCCAAACAAGCACCCCAATCATGGCCGACAAAAATGA
TCTTCTTTGGTAAATTAAGAAGTTCAAACCATGCAGTAAGATATTTGTAATGATCAAGTAACCTATAAGA
ACCATTACCAGATTTGCCTGATTTGCCCATACCAATAAGGTCTGGTATAATACACCGCGCTACTGGCTCA
ATATGTGGCACAACATGTCGCCATAAATAAGAAGAGGCCGCGTTACCATGTAAAAAAATAACAGCATTTT
CTGCATGTTTTTCTGAATCATAATAATTAATAAATGAATCAAGAACATTCATTTGTTTACATCTGGCCCA
CCACTGCGGACCAGTTATCATCCGTTTCCTTTGTTCTGGATCATAAACTTTCGAAGTGTGGTGATGGTGA
TGATGATCCACCATGGTGGCGGTGGCGACCACGATCCTCATCCTGTCTCTGCGATCTGACGGTTCACTAA
ACGAGCTCTGCTTATATAGGCCTCCCACCGTACACGCCACCTCGACATACTCAGTAGTTATTAATAGTAA
TCAATTACGGGGTCATTAGTTCATAGCGAGGCTGCAGTCTACCGCGTTACATAACTTACGGTAAATGGCC
CGCCTGGCTGACCGCCCAACGACCCCCGCCCATTGACGTCAATAATGACGTATGTTCCCATAGTAACGCC
AATAGGGACTTTCCATTGACGTCAATGGGTGGAGTATTTACGGTAAACTGCCCACTTGGCAGTACATCAA
GTGTATCATATGCCAAGTACGCCCCCTATTGACGTCAATGACGGTAAATGGCCCGCCTGGCATTATGCCC
AGTACATGACCTTATGGGACTTTCCTACTTGGCAGTACATCTACGTATTAGTCATCGCTATTACCATGGT
GATGCGGTTTTGGCAGTACATCAATGGGCGTGGATAGCGGTTTGACTCACGGGGATTTCCAAGTCTCCAC
CCCATTGACGTCAATGGGAGTTTGTTTTGGCACCAAAATCAACGGGACTTTCCAAAATGTCGTAACAACT
CCGCCCCATTGACGCAAATGGGCGGTAGGCGTGTACGGTGGGAGGTCTATATAAGCAGAGCTGGTTTAGT
GAACCGTCAGATACCGGCAGGTAAGTATCAAGGTTACAAGACAGGTTTAAGGAGACCAATAGAAACTGGG
CTTGTCGAGACAGAGAAGACTCTTGCGTTTCGGTCGACTTCTAGAGCTCTGGAGGCTTGCTGAAGGCTGT
ATGCTAGAGACGTACAGATGCGTCTCACAGGACACAAGGCCTGTTACTAGCACTCACATGGAACAAATGG
CCGAATTCGGCGCTAGCTGCTGATATCGCATACGCGTGGACCAGATAGGCACCTATTGGTCTTACTGACA
TCCACTTTGCCTTTCTCTCCACAGGTGCCGGTCGCCACCGCCACCATGGAACAAAAGCTGATTTCTGAAG
AAGACTTGGAAGACGCCAAAAACATAAAGAAAGGCCCGGCGCCATTCTATCCGCTGGAAGATGGAACCGC
TGGAGAGCAACTGCATAAGGCTATGAAGAGATACGCCCTGGTTCCTGGAATAATTGCTTTTACAGATGCA
CATATCGAGGTGGACATCACTTACGCTGAGTACTTCGAAATGTCCGTTCGGTTGGCAGAAGCTATGAAAC
GATATGGGCTGAATACAAATCACAGAATCGTCGTATGCAGTGAAAACTCTCTTCAATTCTTTATGCCGGT
GTTGGGCGCGTTATTTATCGGAGTTGCAGTTGCGCCCGCGAACGACATTTATAATGAACGTGAATTGCTC
AACAGTATGGGCATTTCGCAGCCTACCGTGGTGTTCGTTTCCAAAAAGGGGTTGCAAAAAATTTTGAACG
TGCAAAAAAAGCTCCCAATCATCCAAAAAATTATTATCATGGATTCTAAAACGGATTACCAGGGATTTCA
GTCGATGTACACGTTCGTCACATCTCATCTACCTCCCGGTTTTAATGAATACGATTTTGTGCCAGAGTCC
TTCGATAGGGACAAGATAATTGCACTGATCATGAACTCCTCTGGATCTACTGGTCTGCCTAAAGGTGTCG
CTCTGCCTCATAGAACTGCCTGCGTGAGATTCTCGCATGCCAGAGATCCTATTTTTGGCAATCAAATCAT
TCCGGATACTGCGATTTTAAGTGTTGTTCCATTCCATCACGGTTTTGGAATGTTTACTACACTCGGATAT
TTGATATGTGGATTTCGAGTCGTCTTAATGTATAGATTTGAAGAAGAGCTGTTTCTGAGGAGCCTTCAGG
ATTACAAGATTCAAAGTGCGCTGCTGGTGCCAACCCTATTCTCCTTCTTCGCCAAAAGCACTCTGATTGA
CAAATACGATTTATCTAATTTACACGAAATTGCTTCTGGTGGCGCTCCCCTCTCTAAGGAAGTCGGGGAA
GCGGTTGCCAAGAGGTTCCATCTGCCAGGTATCAGGCAAGGATATGGGCTCACTGAGACTACATCAGCTA
TTCTGATTACACCCGAGGGGGATGATAAACCGGGCGCGGTCGGTAAAGTTGTTCCATTTTTTGAAGCGAA
GGTTGTGGATCTGGATACCGGGAAAACGCTGGGCGTTAATCAAAGAGGCGAACTGTGTGTGAGAGGTCCT
ATGATTATGTCCGGTTATGTAAACAATCCGGAAGCGACCAACGCCTTGATTGACAAGGATGGATGGCTAC
ATTCTGGAGACATAGCTTACTGGGACGAAGACGAACACTTCTTCATCGTTGACCGCCTGAAGTCTCTGAT
TAAGTACAAAGGCTATCAGGTGGCTCCCGCTGAATTGGAATCCATCTTGCTCCAACACCCCAACATCTTC
GACGCAGGTGTCGCAGGTCTTCCCGACGATGACGCCGGTGAACTTCCCGCCGCCGTTGTTGTTTTGGAGC
ACGGAAAGACGATGACGGAAAAAGAGATCGTGGATTACGTCGCCAGTCAAGTAACAACCGCGAAAAAGTT
GCGCGGAGGAGTTGTGTTTGTGGACGAAGTACCGAAAGGTCTTACCGGAAAACTCGACGCAAGAAAAATC
AGAGAGATCCTCATAAAGGCCAAGAAGGGCGGAAAGATCGCCGTGCTCGAGGGTGGTTCTGGTGGTTCTG
CCTAAGGTGGTTCTGGTGGTTCTGAATTCGACTACAAGGACCACGACGGTGACTACAAGGACCACGACAT
CGACTACAAGGACGACGACGACAAGGAGGGCAGAGGAAGTCTGCTAACATGCGGTGACGTCGAGGAGAAT
CCTGGCCCAGGTAAGCCTATCCCTAACCCTCTCCTCGGTCTCGATTCTACGAGCGGGGGCGAGGAGCTGT
TCGCCGGCATCGTGCCCGTGCTGATCGAGCTGGACGGCGACGTGCACGGCCACAAGTTCAGCGTGCGCGG
CGAGGGCGAGGGCGACGCCGACTACGGCAAGCTGGAGATCAAGTTCATCTGCACCACCGGCAAGCTGCCC
GTGCCCTGGCCCACCCTGGTGACCACCCTCTGCTACGGCATCCAGTGCTTCGCCCGCTACCCCGAGCACA
TGAAGATGAACGACTTCTTCAAGAGCGCCATGCCCGAGGGCTACATCCAGGAGCGCACCATCCAGTTCCA
GGACGACGGCAAGTACAAGACCCGCGGCGAGGTGAAGTTCGAGGGCGACACCCTGGTGAACCGCATCGAG
CTGAAGGGCAAGGACTTCAAGGAGGACGGCAACATCCTGGGCCACAAGCTGGAGTACAGCTTCAACAGCC
ACAACGTGTACATCCGCCCCGACAAGGCCAACAACGGCCTGGAGGCTAACTTCAAGACCCGCCACAACAT
CGAGGGCGGCGGCGTGCAGCTGGCCGACCACTACCAGACCAACGTGCCCCTGGGCGACGGCCCCGTGCTG
ATCCCCATCAACCACTACCTGAGCACTCAGACCAAGATCAGCAAGGACCGCAACGAGGCCCGCGACCACA
TGGTGCTCCTGGAGTCCTTCAGCGCCTGCTGCCACACCCACGGCATGGACGAGCTGTACAGGTACCCATA
CGATGTTCCAGATTACGCTTAAATAGATCCACCGGATCTAGATAACTGATCATAATCAGCCATACCACAT
TTGTAGAGGTTTTACTTGCTTTAAAAAACCTCCCACACCTCCCCCTGAACCTGAAACATAAAATGAATGC
AATTGTTGTTGTTAACTTGTTTATTGCAGCTTATAATGGTTACAAATAAAGCAATAGCATCACAAATTTC
ACAAATAAAGCATTTTTTTCACTGCATTCTAGTTGTGGTTTGTCCAAACTCATCAATGTATCTTAACGCG
AAACTAGTGCTATTGTCTTCCCAATCCTCCCCCTTGCTGTCCTGCCCCACCCCACCCCCCAGAATAGAAT
GACACCTACTCAGACAATGCGATGCAATTTCCTCATTTTATTAGGAAAGGACAGTGGGAGTGGCACCTTC
CAGGGTCAAGGAAGGCACGGGGGAGGGGCAAACAACAGATGGCTGGCAACTAGAAGGCACAGTCGAGGCT
GATCAGCGAGCTCTAGAGTCGGTGGGCCTCGGGGGCGGGTGCGGGGTCGGCGGGGCCGCCCCGGGTGGCT
TCGGTCGGAGCCATGGGGTCGTGCGCTCCTTTCGGTCGGGCGCTGCGGGTCGTGGGGCGGGCGTCAGGCA
CCGGGCTTGCGGGTCATGCACCAGGTGCGCGGTCCTTCGGGCACCTCGACGTCGGCGGTGACGGTGAAGC
CGAGCCGCTCGTAGAAGGGGAGGTTGCGGGGCGCGGAGGTCTCCAGGAAGGCGGGCACCCCGGCGCGCTC
GGCCGCCTCCACTCCGGGGAGCACGACGGCGCTGCCCAGACCCTTGCCCTGGTGGTCGGGCGACACGCCG
ACGGTGGCCAGGAACCACGCGGGCTCCTTGGGCCGGTGCGGCGCCAGGAGGCCTTCCATCTGTTGCTGCG
CGGCCAGCCGGGAACCGCTCAACTCGGCCATGCGCGGGCCGATCTCGGCGAACACCGCCCCCGCTTCGAC
GCTCTCCGGCGTGGTCCAGACCGCCACCGCGGCGCCGTCGTCCGCGACCCACACCTTGCCGATGTCGAGC
CCGACGCGCGTGAGGAAGAGTTCTTGCAGCTCGGTGACCCGCTCGATGTGGCGGTCCGGGTCGACGGTGT
GGCGCGTGGCGGGGTAGTCGGCGAACGCGGCGGCGAGGGTGCGTACGGCCCGGGGGACGTCGTCGCGGGT
GGCGAGGCGCACCGTGGGCTTGTACTCGGTCATGGTGATAACTTCGTATAGGATACTTTATACGAAGTTA
TTTATTCTCGAATGGGGGACCCCGTCCCTAACCCACGGGGCCAGTGGCTATGGCAGGGCCTGCCGCCCCG
ACGTTGGCTGCGAGCCCTGGGCCTTCACCCGAACTTGGGGGGTGGGGTGGGGAAAAGGAAGAAACGCGGG
CGTATTGGCCCCAATGGGGTCTCGGTGGGGTATCGACAGAGTGCCAGCCCTGGGACCGAACCCCGCGTTT
ATGAACAAACGACCCAACACCCGTGCGTTTTATTCTGTCTTTTTATTGCCGTCATAGCGCGGGTTCCTTC
CGGTATTGTCTCCTTCCGTGTTTATTAAGCTTGGCACTTTTCGGGGAAATGTGCGCGGAACCCCTATTTG
TTTATTTTTCTAAATACATTCAAATATGTATCCGCTCATGAGACAATAACCCTGATAAATGCTTCAATAA
TATTGAAAAAGGAAGAGTATGAGTATTCAACATTTCCGTGTCGCCCTTATTCCCTTTTTTGCGGCATTTT
GCCTTCCTGTTTTTGCTCACCCAGAAACGCTGGTGAAAGTAAAAGATGCTGAAGATCAGTTGGGTGCACG
AGTGGGTTACATCGAACTGGATCTCAACAGCGGTAAGATCCTTGAGAGTTTTCGCCCCGAAGAACGTTTT
CCAATGATGAGCACTTTTAAAGTTCTGCTATGTGGCGCGGTATTATCCCGTATTGACGCCGGGCAAGAGC
AACTCGGTCGCCGCATACACTATTCTCAGAATGACTTGGTTGAGTACTCACCAGTCACAGAAAAGCATCT
TACGGATGGCATGACAGTAAGAGAATTATGCAGTGCTGCCATAACCATGAGTGATAACACTGCGGCCAAC
TTACTTCTGACAACGATCGGAGGACCGAAGGAGCTAACCGCTTTTTTGCACAACATGGGGGATCATGTAA
CTCGCCTTGATCGTTGGGAACCGGAGCTGAATGAAGCCATACCAAACGACGAGCGTGACACCACGATGCC
TGTAGCAATGGCAACAACGTTGCGCAAACTATTAACTGGCGAACTACTTACTCTAGCTTCCCGGCAACAA
TTAATAGACTGGATGGAGGCGGATAAAGTTGCAGGACCACTTCTGCGCTCGGCCCTTCCGGCTGGCTGGT
TTATTGCTGATAAATCTGGAGCCGGTGAGCGTGGGTCTCGCGGTATCATTGCAGCACTGGGGCCAGATGG
TAAGCCCTCCCGTATCGTAGTTATCTACACGACGGGGAGTCAGGCAACTATGGATGAACGAAATAGACAG
ATCGCTGAGATAGGTGCCTCACTGATTAAGCATTGGTAACTGTCAGACCAAGTTTACTCATATATACTTT
AGATTGATTTAAAACTTCATTTTTAATTTAAAAGGATCTAGGTGAAGATCCTTTTTGATAATCTCATGAC
CAAAATCCCTTAACGTGAGTTTTCGTTCCACTGAGCGTCAGACCCCGTAGAAAAGATCAAAGGATCTTC
